>Addgene plasmid #161214 | pDONR221-SLC22A5_STOP | addgene full sequence | sequence record 444351 | Addgene NGS Result
CTTTCCTGCGTTATCCCCTGATTCTGTGGATAACCGTATTACCGCCTTTGAGTGAGCTGATACCGCTCGC
CGCAGCCGAACGACCGAGCGCAGCGAGTCAGTGAGCGAGGAAGCGGAAGAGCGCCCAATACGCAAACCGC
CTCTCCCCGCGCGTTGGCCGATTCATTAATGCAGCTGGCACGACAGGTTTCCCGACTGGAAAGCGGGCAG
TGAGCGCAACGCAATTAATACGCGTACCGCTAGCCAGGAAGAGTTTGTAGAAACGCAAAAAGGCCATCCG
TCAGGATGGCCTTCTGCTTAGTTTGATGCCTGGCAGTTTATGGCGGGCGTCCTGCCCGCCACCCTCCGGG
CCGTTGCTTCACAACGTTCAAATCCGCTCCCGGCGGATTTGTCCTACTCAGGAGAGCGTTCACCGACAAA
CAACAGATAAAACGAAAGGCCCAGTCTTCCGACTGAGCCTTTCGTTTTATTTGATGCCTGGCAGTTCCCT
ACTCTCGCGTTAACGCTAGCATGGATGTTTTCCCAGTCACGACGTTGTAAAACGACGGCCAGTCTTAAGC
TCGGGCCCCAAATAATGATTTTATTTTGACTGATAGTGACCTGTTCGTTGCAACACATTGATGAGCAATG
CTTTTTTATAATGCCAACTTTGTACAAAAAAGCAGGCTCCACCATGCGCGACTACGATGAGGTGACCGCC
TTCCTGGGAGAGTGGGGACCATTTCAGCGGCTGATCTTCTTTCTGCTGTCTGCCAGCATCATCCCTAACG
GCTTCACCGGCCTGAGCTCCGTGTTTCTGATCGCCACACCAGAGCACAGGTGCAGAGTGCCAGACGCAGC
AAACCTGTCTAGCGCCTGGAGAAATCACACCGTGCCTCTGAGGCTGAGGGATGGAAGGGAGGTGCCACAC
TCCTGTCGGAGATACCGGCTGGCCACAATCGCCAATTTCTCTGCCCTGGGACTGGAGCCTGGAAGGGACG
TGGATCTGGGCCAGCTGGAGCAGGAGAGCTGCCTGGACGGCTGGGAGTTTTCTCAGGACGTGTACCTGAG
CACCATCGTGACAGAGTGGAATCTGGTGTGCGAAGACGACTGGAAAGCCCCACTGACCATCTCTCTGTTC
TTTGTGGGCGTGCTGCTGGGCTCCTTCATCTCTGGCCAGCTGAGCGACCGGTTCGGCAGAAAGAATGTGC
TGTTTGTGACCATGGGCATGCAGACAGGCTTCTCCTTTCTGCAGATCTTCTCTAAGAACTTCGAGATGTT
TGTGGTGCTGTTTGTGCTGGTGGGCATGGGCCAGATCTCCAATTACGTGGCCGCCTTCGTGCTGGGCACC
GAGATCCTGGGCAAGAGCGTGAGAATCATCTTTTCCACACTGGGCGTGTGCATCTTCTACGCCTTTGGCT
ATATGGTGCTGCCACTGTTCGCCTACTTCATCAGGGACTGGCGCATGCTGCTGGTGGCCCTGACCATGCC
AGGCGTGCTGTGCGTGGCCCTGTGGTGGTTCATCCCTGAGTCTCCAAGGTGGCTGATCAGCCAGGGCCGC
TTTGAGGAGGCCGAAGTGATCATCCGGAAGGCAGCAAAGGCAAACGGAATCGTGGTGCCCTCCACAATCT
TCGACCCTTCTGAGCTGCAGGATCTGTCCTCTAAGAAGCAGCAGAGCCACAACATCCTGGATCTGCTGCG
GACCTGGAATATCAGAATGGTGACAATCATGTCCATCATGCTGTGGATGACCATCAGCGTGGGCTACTTT
GGCCTGTCCCTGGACACACCCAACCTGCACGGCGATATCTTCGTGAATTGCTTTCTGAGCGCCATGGTGG
AGGTGCCCGCCTATGTGCTGGCCTGGCTGCTGCTGCAGTACCTGCCTAGGCGCTATTCTATGGCAACCGC
CCTGTTCCTGGGAGGAAGCGTGCTGCTGTTTATGCAGCTGGTGCCCCCTGATCTGTACTATCTGGCCACC
GTGCTGGTCATGGTGGGCAAGTTCGGCGTGACAGCCGCCTTTTCTATGGTGTACGTGTATACCGCCGAGC
TGTACCCCACAGTGGTGAGAAATATGGGAGTGGGCGTGAGCTCCACCGCATCCAGGCTGGGAAGCATCCT
GTCCCCATACTTCGTGTATCTGGGCGCCTACGACCGCTTTCTGCCCTATATCCTGATGGGCAGCCTGACC
ATCCTGACAGCCATCCTGACACTGTTCCTGCCTGAGTCCTTTGGCACCCCACTGCCCGACACAATCGATC
AGATGCTGCGGGTGAAGGGCATGAAGCACAGAAAGACCCCTTCCCACACAAGGATGCTGAAGGATGGCCA
GGAGCGGCCAACCATCCTGAAGTCTACAGCCTTCTAAGACCCAGCTTTCTTGTACAAAGTTGGCATTATA
AGAAAGCATTGCTTATCAATTTGTTGCAACGAACAGGTCACTATCAGTCAAAATAAAATCATTATTTGCC
ATCCAGCTGATATCCCCTATAGTGAGTCGTATTACATGGTCATAGCTGTTTCCTGGCAGCTCTGGCCCGT
GTCTCAAAATCTCTGATGTTACATTGCACAAGATAAAAATATATCATCATGAACAATAAAACTGTCTGCT
TACATAAACAGTAATACAAGGGGTGTTATGAGCCATATTCAACGGGAAACGTCGAGGCCGCGATTAAATT
CCAACATGGATGCTGATTTATATGGGTATAAATGGGCTCGCGATAATGTCGGGCAATCAGGTGCGACAAT
CTATCGCTTGTATGGGAAGCCCGATGCGCCAGAGTTGTTTCTGAAACATGGCAAAGGTAGCGTTGCCAAT
GATGTTACAGATGAGATGGTCAGACTAAACTGGCTGACGGAATTTATGCCTCTTCCGACCATCAAGCATT
TTATCCGTACTCCTGATGATGCATGGTTACTCACCACTGCGATCCCCGGAAAAACAGCATTCCAGGTATT
AGAAGAATATCCTGATTCAGGTGAAAATATTGTTGATGCGCTGGCAGTGTTCCTGCGCCGGTTGCATTCG
ATTCCTGTTTGTAATTGTCCTTTTAACAGCGATCGCGTATTTCGTCTCGCTCAGGCGCAATCACGAATGA
ATAACGGTTTGGTTGATGCGAGTGATTTTGATGACGAGCGTAATGGCTGGCCTGTTGAACAAGTCTGGAA
AGAAATGCATAAACTTTTGCCATTCTCACCGGATTCAGTCGTCACTCATGGTGATTTCTCACTTGATAAC
CTTATTTTTGACGAGGGGAAATTAATAGGTTGTATTGATGTTGGACGAGTCGGAATCGCAGACCGATACC
AGGATCTTGCCATCCTATGGAACTGCCTCGGTGAGTTTTCTCCTTCATTACAGAAACGGCTTTTTCAAAA
ATATGGTATTGATAATCCTGATATGAATAAATTGCAGTTTCATTTGATGCTCGATGAGTTTTTCTAATCA
GAATTGGTTAATTGGTTGTAACACTGGCAGAGCATTACGCTGACTTGACGGGACGGCGCAAGCTCATGAC
CAAAATCCCTTAACGTGAGTTACGCGTCGTTCCACTGAGCGTCAGACCCTGTAGAAAAGATCAAAGGATC
TTCTTGAGATCCTTTTTTTCTGCGCGTAATCTGCTGCTTGCAAACAAAAAAACCACCGCTACCAGCGGTG
GTTTGTTTGCCGGATCAAGAGCTACCAACTCTTTTTCCGAAGGTAACTGGCTTCAGCAGAGCGCAGATAC
CAAATACTGTTCTTCTAGTGTAGCCGTAGTTAGGCCACCACTTCAAGAACTCTGTAGCACCGCCTACATA
CCTCGCTCTGCTAATCCTGTTACCAGTGGCTGCTGCCAGTGGCGATAAGTCGTGTCTTACCGGGTTGGAC
TCAAGACGATAGTTACCGGATAAGGCGCAGCGGTCGGGCTGAACGGGGGGTTCGTGCACACAGCCCAGCT
TGGAGCGAACGACCTACACCGAACTGAGATACCTACAGCGTGAGCTATGAGAAAGCGCCACGCTTCCCGA
AGGGAGAAAGGCGGACAGGTATCCGGTAAGCGGCAGGGTCGGAACAGGAGAGCGCACGAGGGAGCTTCCA
GGGGGAAACGCCTGGTATCTTTATAGTCCTGTCGGGTTTCGCCACCTCTGACTTGAGCGTCGATTTTTGT
GATGCTCGTCAGGGGGGCGGAGCCTATGGAAAAACGCCAGCAACGCGGCCTTTTTACGGTTCCTGGCCTT
TTGCTGGCCTTTTGCTCACATGTT
Features (pLannotate 1.2.2; 10 found; start..end, strand, type, name):
    121..213     +  CDS            lacI (fragment): lac repressor; lacI; The lac repressor binds to the lac operator to inhibit transcription in E. coli. This inhibition can be relieved by adding lactose or isopropyl-β-D-thiogalactopyranoside (IPTG).
    268..295     -  terminator     rrnB T2 terminator: transcription terminator T2 from the E. coli rrnB gene
    427..470     +  terminator     rrnB T1 terminator: Escherichia coli rrnB; transcription terminator T1 from the E. coli rrnB gene
    517..553     -  CDS            lacZα (fragment): LacZα fragment of β-galactosidase; lacZ fragment
    569..668     +  protein_bind   attL1: mutant version of attL; recombination site for the Gateway® LR reaction LR Clonase™
    674..2344    +  CDS            SLC22A5: S22A5_HUMAN - Also known as OCTN2. Experimental evidence at protein level: Swiss-Prot protein existence level 1. Sodium-ion dependent, high affinity carnitine transporter. Involved in the active cellular uptake of carnitine. Transports one sodium ion with one molecule of carnitine. Also transports organic cations such as tetraethylammonium (TEA) without the involvement of sodium. Also relative uptake activity ratio of carnitine to TEA is 11.3. From Homo sapiens (Human).
   2349..2448    -  protein_bind   attL2: mutant version of attL; recombination site for the Gateway® LR reaction LR Clonase™
   2466..2484    -  promoter       T7 promoter: promoter for bacteriophage T7 RNA polymerase
   2618..3427    +  CDS            KanR: aminoglycoside phosphotransferase; aph(3')-Ia; confers resistance to kanamycin in bacteria or G418 (Geneticin®) in eukaryotes
   3574..4162    +  rep_origin     ori: high-copy-number ColE1/pMB1/pBR322/pUC origin of replication
