>Addgene plasmid #161214 | pDONR221-SLC22A5_STOP | analyzer sequence | sequence record 312362
CTTTCCTGCGTTATCCCCTGATTCTGTGGATAACCGTATTACCGCCTTTGAGTGAGCTGATACCGCTCGC
CGCAGCCGAACGACCGAGCGCAGCGAGTCAGTGAGCGAGGAAGCGGAAGAGCGCCCAATACGCAAACCGC
CTCTCCCCGCGCGTTGGCCGATTCATTAATGCAGCTGGCACGACAGGTTTCCCGACTGGAAAGCGGGCAG
TGAGCGCAACGCAATTAATACGCGTACCGCTAGCCAGGAAGAGTTTGTAGAAACGCAAAAAGGCCATCCG
TCAGGATGGCCTTCTGCTTAGTTTGATGCCTGGCAGTTTATGGCGGGCGTCCTGCCCGCCACCCTCCGGG
CCGTTGCTTCACAACGTTCAAATCCGCTCCCGGCGGATTTGTCCTACTCAGGAGAGCGTTCACCGACAAA
CAACAGATAAAACGAAAGGCCCAGTCTTCCGACTGAGCCTTTCGTTTTATTTGATGCCTGGCAGTTCCCT
ACTCTCGCGTTAACGCTAGCATGGATGTTTTCCCAGTCACGACGTTGTAAAACGACGGCCAGTCTTAAGC
TCGGGCCCCAAATAATGATTTTATTTTGACTGATAGTGACCTGTTCGTTGCAACACATTGATGAGCAATG
CTTTTTTATAATGCCAACTTTGTACAAAAAAGCAGGCTCCACCATGCGCGACTACGATGAGGTGACCGCC
TTCCTGGGAGAGTGGGGACCATTTCAGCGGCTGATCTTCTTTCTGCTGTCTGCCAGCATCATCCCTAACG
GCTTCACCGGCCTGAGCTCCGTGTTTCTGATCGCCACACCAGAGCACAGGTGCAGAGTGCCAGACGCAGC
AAACCTGTCTAGCGCCTGGAGAAATCACACCGTGCCTCTGAGGCTGAGGGATGGAAGGGAGGTGCCACAC
TCCTGTCGGAGATACCGGCTGGCCACAATCGCCAATTTCTCTGCCCTGGGACTGGAGCCTGGAAGGGACG
TGGATCTGGGCCAGCTGGAGCAGGAGAGCTGCCTGGACGGCTGGGAGTTTTCTCAGGACGTGTACCTGAG
CACCATCGTGACAGAGTGGAATCTGGTGTGCGAAGACGACTGGAAAGCCCCACTGACCATCTCTCTGTTC
TTTGTGGGCGTGCTGCTGGGCTCCTTCATCTCTGGCCAGCTGAGCGACCGGTTCGGCAGAAAGAATGTGC
TGTTTGTGACCATGGGCATGCAGACAGGCTTCTCCTTTCTGCAGATCTTCTCTAAGAACTTCGAGATGTT
TGTGGTGCTGTTTGTGCTGGTGGGCATGGGCCAGATCTCCAATTACGTGGCCGCCTTCGTGCTGGGCACC
GAGATCCTGGGCAAGAGCGTGAGAATCATCTTTTCCACACTGGGCGTGTGCATCTTCTACGCCTTTGGCT
ATATGGTGCTGCCACTGTTCGCCTACTTCATCAGGGACTGGCGCATGCTGCTGGTGGCCCTGACCATGCC
AGGCGTGCTGTGCGTGGCCCTGTGGTGGTTCATCCCTGAGTCTCCAAGGTGGCTGATCAGCCAGGGCCGC
TTTGAGGAGGCCGAAGTGATCATCCGGAAGGCAGCAAAGGCAAACGGAATCGTGGTGCCCTCCACAATCT
TCGACCCTTCTGAGCTGCAGGATCTGTCCTCTAAGAAGCAGCAGAGCCACAACATCCTGGATCTGCTGCG
GACCTGGAATATCAGAATGGTGACAATCATGTCCATCATGCTGTGGATGACCATCAGCGTGGGCTACTTT
GGCCTGTCCCTGGACACACCCAACCTGCACGGCGATATCTTCGTGAATTGCTTTCTGAGCGCCATGGTGG
AGGTGCCCGCCTATGTGCTGGCCTGGCTGCTGCTGCAGTACCTGCCTAGGCGCTATTCTATGGCAACCGC
CCTGTTCCTGGGAGGAAGCGTGCTGCTGTTTATGCAGCTGGTGCCCCCTGATCTGTACTATCTGGCCACC
GTGCTGGTCATGGTGGGCAAGTTCGGCGTGACAGCCGCCTTTTCTATGGTGTACGTGTATACCGCCGAGC
TGTACCCCACAGTGGTGAGAAATATGGGAGTGGGCGTGAGCTCCACCGCATCCAGGCTGGGAAGCATCCT
GTCCCCATACTTCGTGTATCTGGGCGCCTACGACCGCTTTCTGCCCTATATCCTGATGGGCAGCCTGACC
ATCCTGACAGCCATCCTGACACTGTTCCTGCCTGAGTCCTTTGGCACCCCACTGCCCGACACAATCGATC
AGATGCTGCGGGTGAAGGGCATGAAGCACAGAAAGACCCCTTCCCACACAAGGATGCTGAAGGATGGCCA
GGAGCGGCCAACCATCCTGAAGTCTACAGCCTTCTAAGACCCAGCTTTCTTGTACAAAGTTGGCATTATA
AGAAAGCATTGCTTATCAATTTGTTGCAACGAACAGGTCACTATCAGTCAAAATAAAATCATTATTTGCC
ATCCAGCTGATATCCCCTATAGTGAGTCGTATTACATGGTCATAGCTGTTTCCTGGCAGCTCTGGCCCGT
GTCTCAAAATCTCTGATGTTACATTGCACAAGATAAAATAATATCATCATGAACAATAAAACTGTCTGCT
TACATAAACAGTAATACAAGGGGTGTTATGAGCCATATTCAACGGGAAACGTCGAGGCCGCGATTAAATT
CCAACATGGATGCTGATTTATATGGGTATAAATGGGCTCGCGATAATGTCGGGCAATCAGGTGCGACAAT
CTATCGCTTGTATGGGAAGCCCGATGCGCCAGAGTTGTTTCTGAAACATGGCAAAGGTAGCGTTGCCAAT
GATGTTACAGATGAGATGGTCAGACTAAACTGGCTGACGGAATTTATGCCTCTTCCGACCATCAAGCATT
TTATCCGTACTCCTGATGATGCATGGTTACTCACCACTGCGATCCCCGGAAAAACAGCATTCCAGGTATT
AGAAGAATATCCTGATTCAGGTGAAAATATTGTTGATGCGCTGGCAGTGTTCCTGCGCCGGTTGCATTCG
ATTCCTGTTTGTAATTGTCCTTTTAACAGCGATCGCGTATTTCGTCTCGCTCAGGCGCAATCACGAATGA
ATAACGGTTTGGTTGATGCGAGTGATTTTGATGACGAGCGTAATGGCTGGCCTGTTGAACAAGTCTGGAA
AGAAATGCATAAACTTTTGCCATTCTCACCGGATTCAGTCGTCACTCATGGTGATTTCTCACTTGATAAC
CTTATTTTTGACGAGGGGAAATTAATAGGTTGTATTGATGTTGGACGAGTCGGAATCGCAGACCGATACC
AGGATCTTGCCATCCTATGGAACTGCCTCGGTGAGTTTTCTCCTTCATTACAGAAACGGCTTTTTCAAAA
ATATGGTATTGATAATCCTGATATGAATAAATTGCAGTTTCATTTGATGCTCGATGAGTTTTTCTAATCA
GAATTGGTTAATTGGTTGTAACACTGGCAGAGCATTACGCTGACTTGACGGGACGGCGCAAGCTCATGAC
CAAAATCCCTTAACGTGAGTTACGCGTCGTTCCACTGAGCGTCAGACCCCGTAGAAAAGATCAAAGGATC
TTCTTGAGATCCTTTTTTTCTGCGCGTAATCTGCTGCTTGCAAACAAAAAAACCACCGCTACCAGCGGTG
GTTTGTTTGCCGGATCAAGAGCTACCAACTCTTTTTCCGAAGGTAACTGGCTTCAGCAGAGCGCAGATAC
CAAATACTGTTCTTCTAGTGTAGCCGTAGTTAGGCCACCACTTCAAGAACTCTGTAGCACCGCCTACATA
CCTCGCTCTGCTAATCCTGTTACCAGTGGCTGCTGCCAGTGGCGATAAGTCGTGTCTTACCGGGTTGGAC
TCAAGACGATAGTTACCGGATAAGGCGCAGCGGTCGGGCTGAACGGGGGGTTCGTGCACACAGCCCAGCT
TGGAGCGAACGACCTACACCGAACTGAGATACCTACAGCGTGAGCTATGAGAAAGCGCCACGCTTCCCGA
AGGGAGAAAGGCGGACAGGTATCCGGTAAGCGGCAGGGTCGGAACAGGAGAGCGCACGAGGGAGCTTCCA
GGGGGAAACGCCTGGTATCTTTATAGTCCTGTCGGGTTTCGCCACCTCTGACTTGAGCGTCGATTTTTGT
GATGCTCGTCAGGGGGGCGGAGCCTATGGAAAAACGCCAGCAACGCGGCCTTTTTACGGTTCCTGGCCTT
TTGCTGGCCTTTTGCTCACATGTT
Features (pLannotate 1.2.2; 10 found; start..end, strand, type, name):
    121..213     +  CDS            lacI (fragment): lac repressor; lacI; The lac repressor binds to the lac operator to inhibit transcription in E. coli. This inhibition can be relieved by adding lactose or isopropyl-β-D-thiogalactopyranoside (IPTG).
    268..295     -  terminator     rrnB T2 terminator: transcription terminator T2 from the E. coli rrnB gene
    427..470     +  terminator     rrnB T1 terminator: Escherichia coli rrnB; transcription terminator T1 from the E. coli rrnB gene
    517..553     -  CDS            lacZα (fragment): LacZα fragment of β-galactosidase; lacZ fragment
    569..668     +  protein_bind   attL1: mutant version of attL; recombination site for the Gateway® LR reaction LR Clonase™
    674..2344    +  CDS            SLC22A5: S22A5_HUMAN - Also known as OCTN2. Experimental evidence at protein level: Swiss-Prot protein existence level 1. Sodium-ion dependent, high affinity carnitine transporter. Involved in the active cellular uptake of carnitine. Transports one sodium ion with one molecule of carnitine. Also transports organic cations such as tetraethylammonium (TEA) without the involvement of sodium. Also relative uptake activity ratio of carnitine to TEA is 11.3. From Homo sapiens (Human).
   2349..2448    -  protein_bind   attL2: mutant version of attL; recombination site for the Gateway® LR reaction LR Clonase™
   2466..2484    -  promoter       T7 promoter: promoter for bacteriophage T7 RNA polymerase
   2618..3427    +  CDS            KanR: aminoglycoside phosphotransferase; aph(3')-Ia; confers resistance to kanamycin in bacteria or G418 (Geneticin®) in eukaryotes
   3574..4162    +  rep_origin     ori: high-copy-number ColE1/pMB1/pBR322/pUC origin of replication
