[The description below was written by a language model from this plasmid's Addgene catalogue record and pLannotate feature annotations shown in this document.]
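Description:
pDONR221-SLC22A5_STOP is a Gateway entry clone built on the pDONR221 backbone and carrying a codon-optimized open reading frame for human SLC22A5 (also called OCTN2 or CDSP). It is part of a large collection of solute carrier transporter clones. The plasmid is about 4.2 kb and is maintained in E. coli through a high-copy ColE1/pUC-type origin, with kanamycin selection from an aminoglycoside phosphotransferase (KanR) gene. The catalogue lists the vector type as mammalian expression, but the feature table shows no eukaryotic promoter or polyadenylation signal. The construct is therefore a donor of the ORF rather than an expression vector in its own right.

The roughly 1.67 kb SLC22A5 coding sequence lies between attL1 and attL2 sites, the recombination sites used by LR Clonase. This arrangement lets the ORF be transferred directionally, and in a defined reading frame, into any attR-containing destination vector chosen by the user. Upstream of the cassette, rrnB T1 and T2 terminators insulate the insert from read-through transcription in bacteria. A T7 promoter sits beyond attL2 facing back toward the insert, and short lacI and lacZα fragments are backbone remnants. M13 forward and reverse primer sites flank the cassette for sequence verification.

The encoded protein is a sodium-dependent, high-affinity carnitine transporter that also carries organic cations such as tetraethylammonium. This version keeps a stop codon at the end of the ORF, so it suits destination vectors that express the native C-terminus or add N-terminal tags. A companion clone without the stop codon exists for C-terminal fusions.
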