Addgene plasmid #161214: pDONR221-SLC22A5_STOP
Purpose: Gateway entry clone with codon-optimized ORF sequence for subcloning into custom expression vectors. Contains a STOP codon at the end of the codon-optimized ORF sequence.
Depositing lab: RESOLUTE Consortium & Giulio Superti-Furga. Depositing organization: CeMM Research Center for Molecular Medicine. Publication: The RESOLUTE consortium: unlocking SLC transporters for drug discovery. Superti-Furga G, Lackner D, Wiedmer T, Ingles-Prieto A, Barbosa B, Girardi E, Goldmann U, Gurtl B, Klavins K, Klimek C, Lindinger S, Lineiro-Retes E, Muller AC, Onstein S, Redinger G, Reil D, Sedlyarov V, Wolf G, Crawford M, Everley R, ... Steppan CM. Nat Rev Drug Discov. 2020 Jul;19(7):429-430. doi: 10.1038/d41573-020-00056-6. PubMed 32265506.
Backbone
  Vector backbone: pDONR221
  Backbone manufacturer: ThermoFisher Scientific
  Backbone size w/o insert (bp): 2550
  Vector type: Mammalian Expression
Growth in bacteria
  Bacterial resistance: Kanamycin, 50 μg/mL
  Growth temperature: 37°C
  Growth strain: NEB Stable
  Copy number: High Copy
Gene/Insert
  Gene/Insert name: SLC22A5 (alt name: OCTN2, SCD, CDSP)
  Species: H. sapiens (human)
  Insert size (bp): 1674
  Entrez Gene: SLC22A5 (a.k.a. CDSP, OCTN2)
  Cloning method: Gateway Cloning
  Sequencing primers: 5′ M13-fwd; 3′ M13-rev
Terms and licenses: Academic/Nonprofit Terms; Industry Terms
Depositor comments: This plasmid contains a STOP codon at the end of the codon-optimized ORF. For the version of this plasmid that does not contain a STOP codon, please see Addgene plasmid 132048 For more information on the full Resolute plasmid collection, please see www.addgene.org/depositor-collections/re-solute/. Please provide your feedback on this plasmid to the RESOLUTE consortium by filling out their RESOLUTE repository feedback form: https://forms.office.com/Pages/ResponsePage.aspx?id=0e05yklzmkS7rjFGQL4N7z4feCLQvEJAmVcOCM_u885UN1JJRko0Ukg4TVQwNTZLOUxPQVJWT1NHUCQlQCN0PWcu
How to cite: pDONR221-SLC22A5_STOP was a gift from RESOLUTE Consortium & Giulio Superti-Furga (Addgene plasmid # 161214 ; http://n2t.net/addgene:161214 ; RRID:Addgene_161214)
