>Addgene plasmid #161214 | pDONR221-SLC22A5_STOP | depositor partial sequence | sequence record 312363 | Codon-optimized ORF of SLC22A5
ATGCGCGACTACGATGAGGTGACCGCCTTCCTGGGAGAGTGGGGACCATTTCAGCGGCTGATCTTCTTTC
TGCTGTCTGCCAGCATCATCCCTAACGGCTTCACCGGCCTGAGCTCCGTGTTTCTGATCGCCACACCAGA
GCACAGGTGCAGAGTGCCAGACGCAGCAAACCTGTCTAGCGCCTGGAGAAATCACACCGTGCCTCTGAGG
CTGAGGGATGGAAGGGAGGTGCCACACTCCTGTCGGAGATACCGGCTGGCCACAATCGCCAATTTCTCTG
CCCTGGGACTGGAGCCTGGAAGGGACGTGGATCTGGGCCAGCTGGAGCAGGAGAGCTGCCTGGACGGCTG
GGAGTTTTCTCAGGACGTGTACCTGAGCACCATCGTGACAGAGTGGAATCTGGTGTGCGAAGACGACTGG
AAAGCCCCACTGACCATCTCTCTGTTCTTTGTGGGCGTGCTGCTGGGCTCCTTCATCTCTGGCCAGCTGA
GCGACCGGTTCGGCAGAAAGAATGTGCTGTTTGTGACCATGGGCATGCAGACAGGCTTCTCCTTTCTGCA
GATCTTCTCTAAGAACTTCGAGATGTTTGTGGTGCTGTTTGTGCTGGTGGGCATGGGCCAGATCTCCAAT
TACGTGGCCGCCTTCGTGCTGGGCACCGAGATCCTGGGCAAGAGCGTGAGAATCATCTTTTCCACACTGG
GCGTGTGCATCTTCTACGCCTTTGGCTATATGGTGCTGCCACTGTTCGCCTACTTCATCAGGGACTGGCG
CATGCTGCTGGTGGCCCTGACCATGCCAGGCGTGCTGTGCGTGGCCCTGTGGTGGTTCATCCCTGAGTCT
CCAAGGTGGCTGATCAGCCAGGGCCGCTTTGAGGAGGCCGAAGTGATCATCCGGAAGGCAGCAAAGGCAA
ACGGAATCGTGGTGCCCTCCACAATCTTCGACCCTTCTGAGCTGCAGGATCTGTCCTCTAAGAAGCAGCA
GAGCCACAACATCCTGGATCTGCTGCGGACCTGGAATATCAGAATGGTGACAATCATGTCCATCATGCTG
TGGATGACCATCAGCGTGGGCTACTTTGGCCTGTCCCTGGACACACCCAACCTGCACGGCGATATCTTCG
TGAATTGCTTTCTGAGCGCCATGGTGGAGGTGCCCGCCTATGTGCTGGCCTGGCTGCTGCTGCAGTACCT
GCCTAGGCGCTATTCTATGGCAACCGCCCTGTTCCTGGGAGGAAGCGTGCTGCTGTTTATGCAGCTGGTG
CCCCCTGATCTGTACTATCTGGCCACCGTGCTGGTCATGGTGGGCAAGTTCGGCGTGACAGCCGCCTTTT
CTATGGTGTACGTGTATACCGCCGAGCTGTACCCCACAGTGGTGAGAAATATGGGAGTGGGCGTGAGCTC
CACCGCATCCAGGCTGGGAAGCATCCTGTCCCCATACTTCGTGTATCTGGGCGCCTACGACCGCTTTCTG
CCCTATATCCTGATGGGCAGCCTGACCATCCTGACAGCCATCCTGACACTGTTCCTGCCTGAGTCCTTTG
GCACCCCACTGCCCGACACAATCGATCAGATGCTGCGGGTGAAGGGCATGAAGCACAGAAAGACCCCTTC
CCACACAAGGATGCTGAAGGATGGCCAGGAGCGGCCAACCATCCTGAAGTCTACAGCCTTCTAA
